Addgene plasmid #111603: ET1-human LRRC33
Purpose: Express human LRRC33 in 293T cells
Depositing lab: Timothy Springer. Depositing organization: Boston Children's Hospital. Publication: A Milieu Molecule for TGF-beta Required for Microglia Function in the Nervous System. Qin Y, Garrison BS, Ma W, Wang R, Jiang A, Li J, Mistry M, Bronson RT, Santoro D, Franco C, Robinton DA, Stevens B, Rossi DJ, Lu C, Springer TA. Cell. 2018 Jun 28;174(1):156-171.e16. doi: 10.1016/j.cell.2018.05.027. Epub 2018 Jun 14. PubMed 29909984.
Backbone
  Vector backbone: ET1
  Backbone size w/o insert (bp): 5500
  Total vector size (bp): 7500
  Vector type: Mammalian Expression
  Selectable markers: Neomycin (select with G418)
Growth in bacteria
  Bacterial resistance: Kanamycin, 50 μg/mL
  Growth temperature: 37°C
  Growth strain: DH5alpha
  Copy number: High Copy
Gene/Insert
  Gene/Insert name: human LRRC33 (alt name: NRROS)
  Species: H. sapiens (human)
  Insert size (bp): 2000
  Entrez Gene: NRROS (a.k.a. ELLP3030, GARPL1, LRRC33, UNQ3030)
  Tag / fusion protein: PreScission/TEV/ProteinC/6xHIS/SBP/ (C terminal on insert)
  Cloning method: Restriction Enzyme; 5′ cloning site XhoI (not destroyed); 3′ cloning site MluI (not destroyed)
  Sequencing primers: 5′ GTCGACctggaggaacagaagc; 3′ ACGCGTcaggcccaggtccag
Terms and licenses: Academic/Nonprofit Terms; Industry Terms: Not Available to Industry
How to cite: ET1-human LRRC33 was a gift from Timothy Springer (Addgene plasmid # 111603 ; http://n2t.net/addgene:111603 ; RRID:Addgene_111603)
