[The description below was written by a language model from this plasmid's Addgene catalogue record and pLannotate feature annotations shown in this document.]
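Description:
ET1-human LRRC33 is a mammalian expression plasmid of about 7.4–7.5 kb, built on the ET1 backbone, for producing human LRRC33 (also known as NRROS) in 293T cells. It is maintained in E. coli at high copy through a ColE1/pUC-type origin and also carries an f1 phage origin. A single Tn5 NeoR/KanR (aminoglycoside phosphotransferase) gene serves both hosts. A bacterial bla-type promoter placed just upstream of the SV40 enhancer/early promoter gives kanamycin resistance in bacteria, and the SV40 promoter gives G418 selection in mammalian cells, with the HSV TK polyadenylation signal terminating the cassette. The short annotations for RSF ori, ble, bGH poly(A) and large T antigen are only fragment matches and are probably backbone remnants rather than functional parts.

The expression unit is driven by the human CMV immediate-early enhancer and promoter. The roughly 2 kb LRRC33 coding sequence was inserted between XhoI and MluI sites and is fused at its C terminus to a composite tag listed as PreScission and TEV protease cleavage sites, a Protein C epitope, 6xHis and streptavidin-binding peptide. Of these, the feature table detects only the His tag. This arrangement permits detection and affinity purification, and the protease sites allow the tags to be removed afterwards. Downstream, an EMCV IRES2 element directs translation of EGFP from the same transcript, which ends at the SV40 poly(A) signal. Green fluorescence therefore marks the cells that express the LRRC33 message and can be used to monitor transfection or to sort expressing cells. The associated work concerns LRRC33 as a milieu molecule for TGF-beta in microglia, so the plasmid suits transient or stable expression for biochemical and cell-based study of the tagged protein.
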