Features (pLannotate 1.2.2; 17 found; start..end, strand, type, name):
      9..43      +  rep_origin     RSF ori (fragment): Plasmids containing the RSF 1030 origin of replication can be propagated in E. coli cells that contain additional plasmids with compatible origins.
    111..414     +  enhancer       CMV enhancer: human cytomegalovirus immediate early enhancer
    415..618     +  promoter       CMV promoter: human cytomegalovirus (CMV) immediate early promoter
    696..2621    +  CDS            NRROS (fragment): LRC33_HUMAN - Also known as LRRC33 From Homo sapiens (Human).
   2697..2713    +  CDS            6xHis (fragment): 6xHis affinity tag
   2847..3433    +  misc_feature   IRES2: internal ribosome entry site (IRES) of the encephalomyocarditis virus (EMCV)
   3434..4153    +  CDS            EGFP: the original enhanced GFP (Yang et al., 1996) mammalian codon-optimized
   4170..4253    +  CDS            large T antigen (fragment): large T antigen from SV40 (simian virus 40)
   4276..4397    +  polyA_signal   SV40 poly(A) signal: SV40 polyadenylation signal
   4431..4859    -  rep_origin     f1 ori (sequence partly withheld): f1 bacteriophage origin of replication; arrow indicates direction of (+) strand synthesis
   4886..4990    +  promoter       AmpR promoter: bla
   4992..5349    +  promoter       SV40 promoter: SV40 enhancer and early promoter
   5384..6178    +  CDS            NeoR/KanR: aminoglycoside phosphotransferase from Tn5; aph(3')-II (or nptII); confers resistance to neomycin, kanamycin, and G418 (Geneticin®)
   6199..6351    +  CDS            ble (fragment): BLE_KLEPN - Experimental evidence at protein level: Swiss-Prot protein existence level 1. Binding protein with a strong affinity to the bleomycin family of antibiotics. Binds to CL990; an antimitotic-antibiotic compound. From Klebsiella pneumoniae.
   6410..6457    +  polyA_signal   HSV TK poly(A) signal: herpes simplex virus thymidine kinase polyadenylation signal (Cole and Stacy, 1985)
   6548..6564    -  polyA_signal   bGH poly(A) signal (fragment): bovine growth hormone polyadenylation signal
   6786..7374    +  rep_origin     ori: high-copy-number ColE1/pMB1/pBR322/pUC origin of replication
>Addgene plasmid #111603 | ET1-human LRRC33 | addgene full sequence | sequence record 223478 | Addgene NGS Result
TTCCTGCGTTATCCCCTGATTCTGTGGATAACCGTATTACCGCCATGCATTAGTTATTAATAGTAATCAA
TTACGGGGTCATTAGTTCATAGCCCATATATGGAGTTCCGCGTTACATAACTTACGGTAAATGGCCCGCC
TGGCTGACCGCCCAACGACCCCCGCCCATTGACGTCAATAATGACGTATGTTCCCATAGTAACGCCAATA
GGGACTTTCCATTGACGTCAATGGGTGGAGTATTTACGGTAAACTGCCCACTTGGCAGTACATCAAGTGT
ATCATATGCCAAGTACGCCCCCTATTGACGTCAATGACGGTAAATGGCCCGCCTGGCATTATGCCCAGTA
CATGACCTTATGGGACTTTCCTACTTGGCAGTACATCTACGTATTAGTCATCGCTATTACCATGGTGATG
CGGTTTTGGCAGTACATCAATGGGCGTGGATAGCGGTTTGACTCACGGGGATTTCCAAGTCTCCACCCCA
TTGACGTCAATGGGAGTTTGTTTTGGCACCAAAATCAACGGGACTTTCCAAAATGTCGTAACAACTCCGC
CCCATTGACGCAAATGGGCGGTAGGCGTGTACGGTGGGAGGTCTATATAAGCAGAGCTGGTTTAGTGAAC
CGTCAGATCCGCTAGCGTCGACGTACGCCACCATGGATATGAGAGTTCCTGCTCAATTGCTGGGGTTGCT
CTTGCTCTGGTTTCCTGGCTCGACCTGGAGGAACAGAAGCGGAACAGCCACAGCAGCCTCCCAAGGAGTC
TGCAAGTTGGTGGGTGGAGCCGCTGACTGCCGAGGGCAGAGCCTCGCTTCGGTGCCCAGCAGCCTCCCGC
CCCACGCCCGGATGCTCACCCTGGATGCCAACCCTCTCAAGACCCTGTGGAATCACTCCCTCCAGCCTTA
CCCTCTCCTGGAGAGCCTCAGCCTGCACAGCTGCCACCTGGAGCGCATCAGCCGCGGCGCCTTCCAGGAG
CAAGGTCACCTGCGCAGCCTGGTACTGGGGGACAACTGCCTCTCAGAGAACTACGAAGAGACGGCAGCCG
CCCTCCACGCCCTGCCGGGCCTGCGGAGGCTGGACTTGTCAGGAAACGCCCTGACGGAGGACATGGCAGC
GCTCATGCTCCAGAACCTCTCCTCGCTGCGGTCCGTGTCCCTGGCGGGGAACACCATCATGCGGCTGGAC
GACTCCGTCTTCGAGGGCCTGGAGCGTCTCCGGGAGCTGGATCTGCAGAGGAACTACATCTTCGAGATCG
AGGGCGGCGCTTTCGACGGCCTGGCTGAGCTGAGGCACCTCAACCTGGCCTTCAACAACCTCCCCTGCAT
CGTGGACTTCGGGCTCACGCGGCTGCGGGTCCTCAACGTCAGCTACAACGTCCTGGAGTGGTTCCTCGCG
ACCGGGGGAGAGGCTGCCTTCGAGCTGGAGACGCTGGACCTGTCTCACAACCAGCTGCTGTTCTTCCCGC
TGCTGCCCCAGTACAGCAAGTTGCGGACCCTCCTGCTGCGCGACAACAACATGGGCTTCTACCGGGACCT
GTACAACACCTCGTCGCCGAGGGAGATGGTGGCCCAGTTCCTCCTCGTGGACGGCAACGTGACCAACATC
ACCACCGTCAGCCTCTGGGAAGAATTCTCCTCCAGCGACCTCGCAGATCTCCGCTTCCTGGACATGAGCC
AGAACCAGTTCCAGTACCTGCCAGACGGCTTCCTGAGGAAAATGCCTTCCCTCTCCCACCTGAACCTCCA
CCAGAATTGCCTGATGACGCTTCACATTCGGGAGCACGAGCCCCCCGGAGCGCTCACCGAGCTGGACCTG
AGCCACAACCAGCTGTCGGAGCTGCACCTGGCTCCGGGGCTGGCCAGCTGCCTGGGCAGCCTGCGCTTGT
TCAACCTGAGCTCCAACCAGCTCCTGGGCGTCCCCCCTGGCCTCTTCGCCAATGCTAGGAACATCACTAC
ACTTGACATGAGCCACAATCAGATCTCACTTTGTCCCCTGCCAGCTGCCTCGGACCGGGTGGGCCCCCCT
AGCTGTGTGGATTTCAGGAATATGGCATCTTTAAGGAGCCTGTCTCTGGAGGGCTGTGGCCTGGGGGCAT
TGCCAGACTGCCCATTCCAAGGGACCTCCCTGACCTACTTAGACCTCTCAAGCAACTGGGGGGTTCTGAA
TGGGAGCCTCGCCCCACTCCAGGATGTTGCCCCCATGTTACAGGTCCTGTCTCTCAGGAACATGGGCCTC
CACTCCAGCTTTATGGCGTTGGACTTCTCTGGGTTTGGGAATCTCAGGGACTTAGATCTGTCGGGGAATT
GCTTGACCACCTTCCCAAGGTTTGGGGGCAGCCTGGCCCTGGAGACCCTGGATCTCCGTAGAAACTCGCT
CACAGCCCTTCCCCAGAAGGCTGTGTCTGAGCAGCTGTCGAGAGGTCTGCGGACCATCTACCTCAGTCAG
AATCCATATGACTGCTGTGGGGTGGATGGCTGGGGGGCCCTGCAGCATGGGCAGACGGTGGCCGACTGGG
CCATGGTCACCTGCAACCTCTCCTCCAAGATCATCCGCGTGACGGAGCTGCCCGGAGGTGTGCCTCGGGA
CTGCAAGTGGGAGCGGCTGGACCTGGGCCTGACGCGTGAACTGTACTTCCAAGGTCCAGTTGAAGATCAA
GTTGATCCAAGATTGATTGATGGCAAGGGCTCCGGTCACCATCACCATCACCACGGCACCACTGGTTGGA
GAGGTGGCCATGTTGTGGAAGGCTTGGCTGGTGAATTGGAACAATTGAGAGCCCGTCTGGAGCATCACCC
ACAAGGCCAAAGAGAACCAGCGTAAACTAGTGGCGCGCCGGATCCGCCCCTCTCCCTCCCCCCCCCCTAA
CGTTACTGGCCGAAGCCGCTTGGAATAAGGCCGGTGTGCGTTTGTCTATATGTTATTTTCCACCATATTG
CCGTCTTTTGGCAATGTGAGGGCCCGGAAACCTGGCCCTGTCTTCTTGACGAGCATTCCTAGGGGTCTTT
CCCCTCTCGCCAAAGGAATGCAAGGTCTGTTGAATGTCGTGAAGGAAGCAGTTCCTCTGGAAGCTTCTTG
AAGACAAACAACGTCTGTAGCGACCCTTTGCAGGCAGCGGAACCCCCCACCTGGCGACAGGTGCCTCTGC
GGCCAAAAGCCACGTGTATAAGATACACCTGCAAAGGCGGCACAACCCCAGTGCCACGTTGTGAGTTGGA
TAGTTGTGGAAAGAGTCAAATGGCTCTCCTCAAGCGTATTCAACAAGGGGCTGAAGGATGCCCAGAAGGT
ACCCCATTGTATGGGATCTGATCTGGGGCCTCGGTACACATGCTTTACATGTGTTTAGTCGAGGTTAAAA
AAACGTCTAGGCCCCCCGAACCACGGGGACGTGGTTTTCCTTTGAAAAACACGATGATAATATGGCCACA
ACCATGGTGAGCAAGGGCGAGGAGCTGTTCACCGGGGTGGTGCCCATCCTGGTCGAGCTGGACGGCGACG
TAAACGGCCACAAGTTCAGCGTGTCCGGCGAGGGCGAGGGCGATGCCACCTACGGCAAGCTGACCCTGAA
GTTCATCTGCACCACCGGCAAGCTGCCCGTGCCCTGGCCCACCCTCGTGACCACCCTGACCTACGGCGTG
CAGTGCTTCAGCCGCTACCCCGACCACATGAAGCAGCACGACTTCTTCAAGTCCGCCATGCCCGAAGGCT
ACGTCCAGGAGCGCACCATCTTCTTCAAGGACGACGGCAACTACAAGACCCGCGCCGAGGTGAAGTTCGA
GGGCGACACCCTGGTGAACCGCATCGAGCTGAAGGGCATCGACTTCAAGGAGGACGGCAACATCCTGGGG
CACAAGCTGGAGTACAACTACAACAGCCACAACGTCTATATCATGGCCGACAAGCAGAAGAACGGCATCA
AGGTGAACTTCAAGATCCGCCACAACATCGAGGACGGCAGCGTGCAGCTCGCCGACCACTACCAGCAGAA
CACCCCCATCGGCGACGGCCCCGTGCTGCTGCCCGACAACCACTACCTGAGCACCCAGTCCGCCCTGAGC
AAAGACCCCAACGAGAAGCGCGATCACATGGTCCTGCTGGAGTTCGTGACCGCCGCCGGGATCACTCTCG
GCATGGACGAGCTGTACAAGTAAAGCGGCCGCGACTCTAGATCATAATCAGCCATACCACATTTGTAGAG
GTTTTACTTGCTTTAAAAAACCTCCCACACCTCCCCCTGAACCTGAAACATAAAATGAATGCAATTGTTG
TTGTTAACTTGTTTATTGCAGCTTATAATGGTTACAAATAAAGCAATAGCATCACAAATTTCACAAATAA
AGCATTTTTTTCACTGCATTCTAGTTGTGGTTTGTCCAAACTCATCAATGTATCTTAAGGCGTAAATTGT
AAGCGTTAATATTTTGTTAAAATTCGCGTTAAATTTTTGTTAAATCAGCTCATTTTTTAACCAATAGGCC
GAAATCGGCAAAATCCCTTATAAATCAAAAGAATAGACCGAGATAGGGT
[37 nt withheld, positions 4530-4566]
AAAGAACGTGGACTCCAACGTCAAAGG
[49 nt withheld, positions 4594-4642]
T
[91 nt withheld, positions 4644-4734]
G
[124 nt withheld, positions 4736-4859]
CAGGTGGCACTTTTCGGGGAAATGTGCGCGGAACCCCTATTTGTTTATTTTTCTAAATACATTCAAATAT
GTATCCGCTCATGAGACAATAACCCTGATAAATGCTTCAATAATATTGAAAAAGGAAGAGTCCTGAGGCG
GAAAGAACCAGCTGTGGAATGTGTGTCAGTTAGGGTGTGGAAAGTCCCCAGGCTCCCCAGCAGGCAGAAG
TATGCAAAGCATGCATCTCAATTAGTCAGCAACCAGGTGTGGAAAGTCCCCAGGCTCCCCAGCAGGCAGA
AGTATGCAAAGCATGCATCTCAATTAGTCAGCAACCATAGTCCCGCCCCTAACTCCGCCCATCCCGCCCC
TAACTCCGCCCAGTTCCGCCCATTCTCCGCCCCATGGCTGACTAATTTTTTTTATTTATGCAGAGGCCGA
GGCCGCCTCGGCCTCTGAGCTATTCCAGAAGTAGTGAGGAGGCTTTTTTGGAGGCCTAGGCTTTTGCAAA
GATCGATCAAGAGACAGGATGAGGATCGTTTCGCATGATTGAACAAGATGGATTGCACGCAGGTTCTCCG
GCCGCTTGGGTGGAGAGGCTATTCGGCTATGACTGGGCACAACAGACAATCGGCTGCTCTGATGCCGCCG
TGTTCCGGCTGTCAGCGCAGGGGCGCCCGGTTCTTTTTGTCAAGACCGACCTGTCCGGTGCCCTGAATGA
ACTGCAAGACGAGGCAGCGCGGCTATCGTGGCTGGCCACGACGGGCGTTCCTTGCGCAGCTGTGCTCGAC
GTTGTCACTGAAGCGGGAAGGGACTGGCTGCTATTGGGCGAAGTGCCGGGGCAGGATCTCCTGTCATCTC
ACCTTGCTCCTGCCGAGAAAGTATCCATCATGGCTGATGCAATGCGGCGGCTGCATACGCTTGATCCGGC
TACCTGCCCATTCGACCACCAAGCGAAACATCGCATCGAGCGAGCACGTACTCGGATGGAAGCCGGTCTT
GTCGATCAGGATGATCTGGACGAAGAGCATCAGGGGCTCGCGCCAGCCGAACTGTTCGCCAGGCTCAAGG
CGAGCATGCCCGACGGCGAGGATCTCGTCGTGACCCATGGCGATGCCTGCTTGCCGAATATCATGGTGGA
AAATGGCCGCTTTTCTGGATTCATCGACTGTGGCCGGCTGGGTGTGGCGGACCGCTATCAGGACATAGCG
TTGGCTACCCGTGATATTGCTGAAGAGCTTGGCGGCGAATGGGCTGACCGCTTCCTCGTGCTTTACGGTA
TCGCCGCTCCCGATTCGCAGCGCATCGCCTTCTATCGCCTTCTTGACGAGTTCTTCTGAGCGGGACTCTG
GGGTTCGAAATGACCGACCAAGCGACGCCCAACCTGCCATCACGAGATTTCGATTCCACCGCCGCCTTCT
ATGAAAGGTTGGGCTTCGGAATCGTTTTCCGGGACGCCGGCTGGATGATCCTCCAGCGCGGGGATCTCAT
GCTGGAGTTCTTCGCCCACCCTAGGGGGAGGCTAACTGAAACACGGAAGGAGACAATACCGGAAGGAACC
CGCGCTATGACGGCAATAAAAAGACAGAATAAAACGCACGGTGTTGGGTCGTTTGTTCATAAACGCGGGG
TTCGGTCCCAGGGCTGGCACTCTGTCGATACCCCACCGAGACCCCATTGGGGCCAATACGCCCGCGTTTC
TTCCTTTTCCCCACCCCACCCCCCAAGTTCGGGTGAAGGCCCAGGGCTCGCAGCCAACGTCGGGGCGGCA
GGCCCTGCCATAGCCTCAGGTTACTCATATATACTTTAGATTGATTTAAAACTTCATTTTTAATTTAAAA
GGATCTAGGTGAAGATCCTTTTTGATAATCTCATGACCAAAATCCCTTAACGTGAGTTTTCGTTCCACTG
AGCGTCAGACCCCGTAGAAAAGATCAAAGGATCTTCTTGAGATCCTTTTTTTCTGCGCGTAATCTGCTGC
TTGCAAACAAAAAAACCACCGCTACCAGCGGTGGTTTGTTTGCCGGATCAAGAGCTACCAACTCTTTTTC
CGAAGGTAACTGGCTTCAGCAGAGCGCAGATACCAAATACTGTTCTTCTAGTGTAGCCGTAGTTAGGCCA
CCACTTCAAGAACTCTGTAGCACCGCCTACATACCTCGCTCTGCTAATCCTGTTACCAGTGGCTGCTGCC
AGTGGCGATAAGTCGTGTCTTACCGGGTTGGACTCAAGACGATAGTTACCGGATAAGGCGCAGCGGTCGG
GCTGAACGGGGGGTTCGTGCACACAGCCCAGCTTGGAGCGAACGACCTACACCGAACTGAGATACCTACA
GCGTGAGCTATGAGAAAGCGCCACGCTTCCCGAAGGGAGAAAGGCGGACAGGTATCCGGTAAGCGGCAGG
GTCGGAACAGGAGAGCGCACGAGGGAGCTTCCAGGGGGAAACGCCTGGTATCTTTATAGTCCTGTCGGGT
TTCGCCACCTCTGACTTGAGCGTCGATTTTTGTGATGCTCGTCAGGGGGGCGGAGCCTATGGAAAAACGC
CAGCAACGCGGCCTTTTTACGGTTCCTGGCCTTTTGCTGGCCTTTTGCTCACATGTTCT
