>Addgene plasmid #111603 | ET1-human LRRC33 | depositor partial sequence | sequence record 209671 | human LRRC33
GTCGACCTGGAGGAACAGAAGCGGAACAGCCACAGCAGCCTCCCAAGGAGTCTGCAAGTTGGTGGGTGGA
GCCGCTGACTGCCGAGGGCAGAGCCTCGCTTCGGTGCCCAGCAGCCTCCCGCCCCACGCCCGGATGCTCA
CCCTGGATGCCAACCCTCTCAAGACCCTGTGGAATCACTCCCTCCAGCCTTACCCTCTCCTGGAGAGCCT
CAGCCTGCACAGCTGCCACCTGGAGCGCATCAGCCGCGGCGCCTTCCAGGAGCAAGGTCACCTGCGCAGC
CTGGTACTGGGGGACAACTGCCTCTCAGAGAACTACGAAGAGACGGCAGCCGCCCTCCACGCCCTGCCGG
GCCTGCGGAGGCTGGACTTGTCAGGAAACGCCCTGACGGAGGACATGGCAGCGCTCATGCTCCAGAACCT
CTCCTCGCTGCGGTCCGTGTCCCTGGCGGGGAACACCATCATGCGGCTGGACGACTCCGTCTTCGAGGGC
CTGGAGCGTCTCCGGGAGCTGGATCTGCAGAGGAACTACATCTTCGAGATCGAGGGCGGCGCTTTCGACG
GCCTGGCTGAGCTGAGGCACCTCAACCTGGCCTTCAACAACCTCCCCTGCATCGTGGACTTCGGGCTCAC
GCGGCTGCGGGTCCTCAACGTCAGCTACAACGTCCTGGAGTGGTTCCTCGCGACCGGGGGAGAGGCTGCC
TTCGAGCTGGAGACGCTGGACCTGTCTCACAACCAGCTGCTGTTCTTCCCGCTGCTGCCCCAGTACAGCA
AGTTGCGGACCCTCCTGCTGCGCGACAACAACATGGGCTTCTACCGGGACCTGTACAACACCTCGTCGCC
GAGGGAGATGGTGGCCCAGTTCCTCCTCGTGGACGGCAACGTGACCAACATCACCACCGTCAGCCTCTGG
GAAGAATTCTCCTCCAGCGACCTCGCAGATCTCCGCTTCCTGGACATGAGCCAGAACCAGTTCCAGTACC
TGCCAGACGGCTTCCTGAGGAAAATGCCTTCCCTCTCCCACCTGAACCTCCACCAGAATTGCCTGATGAC
GCTTCACATTCGGGAGCACGAGCCCCCCGGAGCGCTCACCGAGCTGGACCTGAGCCACAACCAGCTGTCG
GAGCTGCACCTGGCTCCGGGGCTGGCCAGCTGCCTGGGCAGCCTGCGCTTGTTCAACCTGAGCTCCAACC
AGCTCCTGGGCGTCCCCCCTGGCCTCTTCGCCAATGCTAGGAACATCACTACACTTGACATGAGCCACAA
TCAGATCTCACTTTGTCCCCTGCCAGCTGCCTCGGACCGGGTGGGCCCCCCTAGCTGTGTGGATTTCAGG
AATATGGCATCTTTAAGGAGCCTGTCTCTGGAGGGCTGTGGCCTGGGGGCATTGCCAGACTGCCCATTCC
AAGGGACCTCCCTGACCTACTTAGACCTCTCAAGCAACTGGGGGGTTCTGAATGGGAGCCTCGCCCCACT
CCAGGATGTTGCCCCCATGTTACAGGTCCTGTCTCTCAGGAACATGGGCCTCCACTCCAGCTTTATGGCG
TTGGACTTCTCTGGGTTTGGGAATCTCAGGGACTTAGATCTGTCGGGGAATTGCTTGACCACCTTCCCAA
GGTTTGGGGGCAGCCTGGCCCTGGAGACCCTGGATCTCCGTAGAAACTCGCTCACAGCCCTTCCCCAGAA
GGCTGTGTCTGAGCAGCTCTCGAGAGGTCTGCGGACCATCTACCTCAGTCAGAATCCATATGACTGCTGT
GGGGTGGATGGCTGGGGGGCCCTGCAGCATGGGCAGACGGTGGCCGACTGGGCCATGGTCACCTGCAACC
TCTCCTCCAAGATCATCCGCGTGACGGAGCTGCCCGGAGGTGTGCCTCGGGACTGCAAGTGGGAGCGGCT
GGACCTGGGCCTGACGCGT
